Addgene plasmid #215622: pGal4-DBD-OCT4_WT_N
Purpose: For overexpression of Gal4-DBD OCT4 WT N
Depositing lab: Denes Hnisz. Depositing organization: Max Planck Institute for Molecular Genetics. Publication: An activity-specificity trade-off encoded in human transcription factors. Naderi J, Magalhaes AP, Kibar G, Stik G, Zhang Y, Mackowiak SD, Wieler HM, Rossi F, Buschow R, Christou-Kent M, Alcoverro-Bertran M, Graf T, Vingron M, Hnisz D. Nat Cell Biol. 2024 Aug;26(8):1309-1321. doi: 10.1038/s41556-024-01411-0. Epub 2024 Jul 5. PubMed 38969762.
Backbone
  Vector backbone: pGAL4-DBD-MCS
  Vector type: Mammalian Expression
Growth in bacteria
  Bacterial resistance: Ampicillin, 100 μg/mL
  Growth temperature: 37°C
  Growth strain: DH5alpha
  Copy number: High Copy
Gene/Insert
  Gene/Insert name: OCT4 N
  Species: H. sapiens (human)
  Cloning method: Gibson Cloning
Terms and licenses: Academic/Nonprofit Terms; Industry Terms: Not Available to Industry
How to cite: pGal4-DBD-OCT4_WT_N was a gift from Denes Hnisz (Addgene plasmid # 215622 ; http://n2t.net/addgene:215622 ; RRID:Addgene_215622)
