[The description below was written by a language model from this plasmid's Addgene catalogue record and pLannotate feature annotations shown in this document.]
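Description:
pGal4-DBD-OCT4_WT_N is a 6,277 nt mammalian expression plasmid built on the pGAL4-DBD-MCS backbone. It overexpresses a fusion of the yeast GAL4 DNA-binding domain to an N-terminal portion of wild-type human OCT4 (POU5F1). It is propagated in E. coli from a high-copy ColE1/pUC-type origin under ampicillin selection (AmpR with its bla promoter). It also carries an f1 origin and remnants of lac regulatory sequence and the pBR322 bom region left over from the backbone.

The expression cassette is driven by the CMV immediate-early enhancer and promoter. The GAL4 DNA-binding domain coding sequence comes first, followed almost directly by a roughly 420 bp OCT4 segment inserted by Gibson cloning, and the cassette ends with the bovine growth hormone polyadenylation signal. The automated annotation matched this segment to mouse Pou5f1, but the catalogue entry gives the species as human, so the mouse label most likely reflects homology between the orthologues. T7 and SP6 promoters flank the fusion and are standard sites for sequencing or in vitro transcription. A separate SV40 early promoter drives the neomycin phosphotransferase gene with an SV40 poly(A) signal, which could allow G418 selection in mammalian cells. The short HIV-1 LTR, ble and lacI hits are fragments and are unlikely to be functional.

Tethering a transcription factor fragment to the GAL4 DNA-binding domain is the usual way to measure its transactivation activity on a reporter bearing GAL4 UAS sites. The record itself states only that the plasmid is for overexpression of the fusion and does not name a reporter. The "WT" designation suggests it serves as the wild-type reference for variant OCT4 N-terminal constructs.
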