Features (pLannotate 1.2.2; 22 found; start..end, strand, type, name):
      1..380     +  enhancer       CMV enhancer: human cytomegalovirus immediate early enhancer
    381..584     +  promoter       CMV promoter: human cytomegalovirus (CMV) immediate early promoter
    580..613     +  LTR            5' LTR (truncated) (fragment): truncated 5' long terminal repeat (LTR) from HIV-1
    629..647     +  promoter       T7 promoter: promoter for bacteriophage T7 RNA polymerase
    710..1150    +  CDS            GAL4 DNA binding domain: DNA binding domain of the GAL4 transcriptional activator; Saccharomyces cerevisiae GAL4 (truncated)
   1157..1579    +  CDS            Pou5f1 (fragment): PO5F1_MOUSE - Also known as Oct-3, Oct-4, Otf-3, Otf3. Experimental evidence at protein level: Swiss-Prot protein existence level 1. Transcription factor that binds to the octamer motif (5'- ATTTGCAT-3') (PubMed:1972777, PubMed:1690859, PubMed:1967980, PubMed:17525163, PubMed:23376973). Forms a trimeric complex with SOX2 or SOX15 on DNA and controls the expression of a number of genes involved in embryonic development such as YES1, FGF4, UTF1 and ZFP206 (PubMed:15863505, PubMed:17097055, PubMed:17496161, PubMed:19740739). Critical for early embryogenesis and for embryonic stem cell pluripotenc
   1596..1614    -  promoter       SP6 promoter: promoter for bacteriophage SP6 RNA polymerase
   1640..1864    +  polyA_signal   bGH poly(A) signal: bovine growth hormone polyadenylation signal
   1868..1889    +  promoter       SV40 promoter (fragment): SV40 enhancer and early promoter
   1910..2338    +  rep_origin     f1 ori (sequence partly withheld): f1 bacteriophage origin of replication; arrow indicates direction of (+) strand synthesis
   2352..2681    +  promoter       SV40 promoter: SV40 enhancer and early promoter
   2748..3539    +  CDS            neo: KKA2_KLEPN - Also known as kan, nptII. Experimental evidence at protein level: Swiss-Prot protein existence level 1. Resistance to kanamycin, neomycin, paromomycin, ribostamycin, butirosin and gentamicin B. From Klebsiella pneumoniae.
   3563..3721    +  CDS            ble (fragment): BLE_KLEPN - Experimental evidence at protein level: Swiss-Prot protein existence level 1. Binding protein with a strong affinity to the bleomycin family of antibiotics. Binds to CL990; an antimitotic-antibiotic compound. From Klebsiella pneumoniae.
   3716..3837    +  polyA_signal   SV40 poly(A) signal: SV40 polyadenylation signal
   3910..3926    -  protein_bind   lac operator: The lac repressor binds to the lac operator to inhibit transcription in E. coli. This inhibition can be relieved by adding lactose or isopropyl-β-D-thiogalactopyranoside (IPTG). lac repressor encoded by lacI
   3934..3964    -  promoter       lac promoter: promoter for the E. coli lac operon
   3979..4000    -  protein_bind   CAP binding site: CAP binding activates transcription in the presence of cAMP. E. coli catabolite activator protein
   4013..4105    -  CDS            lacI (fragment): lac repressor; lacI; The lac repressor binds to the lac operator to inhibit transcription in E. coli. This inhibition can be relieved by adding lactose or isopropyl-β-D-thiogalactopyranoside (IPTG).
   4288..4876    -  rep_origin     ori: high-copy-number ColE1/pMB1/pBR322/pUC origin of replication
   5047..5907    -  CDS            AmpR: β-lactamase; bla; confers resistance to ampicillin, carbenicillin, and related antibiotics
   5908..6012    -  promoter       AmpR promoter: bla
   6071..6123    -  misc_feature   bom (fragment): basis of mobility region from pBR322
>Addgene plasmid #215622 | pGal4-DBD-OCT4_WT_N | addgene full sequence | sequence record 429192 | Addgene NGS Result
GACATTGATTATTGACTAGTTATTAATAGTAATCAATTACGGGGTCATTAGTTCATAGCCCATATATGGA
GTTCCGCGTTACATAACTTACGGTAAATGGCCCGCCTGGCTGACCGCCCAACGACCCCCGCCCATTGACG
TCAATAATGACGTATGTTCCCATAGTAACGCCAATAGGGACTTTCCATTGACGTCAATGGGTGGAGTATT
TACGGTAAACTGCCCACTTGGCAGTACATCAAGTGTATCATATGCCAAGTACGCCCCCTATTGACGTCAA
TGACGGTAAATGGCCCGCCTGGCATTATGCCCAGTACATGACCTTATGGGACTTTCCTACTTGGCAGTAC
ATCTACGTATTAGTCATCGCTATTACCATGGTGATGCGGTTTTGGCAGTACATCAATGGGCGTGGATAGC
GGTTTGACTCACGGGGATTTCCAAGTCTCCACCCCATTGACGTCAATGGGAGTTTGTTTTGGCACCAAAA
TCAACGGGACTTTCCAAAATGTCGTAACAACTCCGCCCCATTGACGCAAATGGGCGGTAGGCGTGTACGG
TGGGAGGTCTATATAAGCAGAGCTCTCTGGCTAACTAGAGAACCCACTGCTTACTGGCTTATCGAAATTA
ATACGACTCACTATAGGGAGACCCAAGCTTGGTACCGAGCTCGGATCCACTAGTAACGGCCGCCAGTGTG
CTGGAATTCATGAAGCTACTGTCTTCTATCGAACAAGCATGCGATATTTGCCGACTTAAAAAGCTCAAGT
GCTCCAAAGAAAAACCGAAGTGCGCCAAGTGTCTGAAGAACAACTGGGAGTGTCGCTACTCTCCCAAAAC
CAAAAGGTCTCCGCTGACTAGGGCACATCTGACAGAAGTGGAATCAAGGCTAGAAAGACTGGAACAGCTA
TTTCTACTGATTTTTCCTCGAGAAGACCTTGACATGATTTTGAAAATGGATTCTTTACAGGATATAAAAG
CATTGTTAACAGGATTATTTGTACAAGATAATGTGAATAAAGATGCCGTCACAGATAGATTGGCTTCAGT
GGAGACTGATATGCCTCTAACATTGAGACAGCATAGAATAAGTGCGACATCATCATCGGAAGAGAGTAGT
AACAAAGGTCAAAGACAGTTGACTGTATCGGCGATCATGGCTGGACACCTGGCTTCAGACTTCGCCTTCT
CACCCCCACCAGGTGGGGGTGATGGGTCAGCAGGGCTGGAGCCGGGCTGGGTGGATCCTCGAACCTGGCT
AAGCTTCCAAGGGCCTCCAGGTGGGCCTGGAATCGGACCAGGCTCAGAGGTATTGGGGATCTCCCCATGT
CCGCCCGCATACGAGTTCTGCGGAGGGATGGCATACTGTGGACCTCAGGTTGGACTGGGCCTAGTCCCCC
AAGTTGGCGTGGAGACTTTGCAGCCTGAGGGCCAGGCAGGAGCACGAGTGGAAAGCAACTCAGAGGGAAC
CTCCTCTGAGCCCTGTGCCGACCGCCCCAATGCCGTGAAGTTGGAGAAGGTGGAACCAACTCCCGAGGAG
TCCCAGGACATGAAAGCCCTGCAGAAGGAGCTAGAACAGGTCTAGAGGGCCCTATTCTATAGTGTCACCT
AAATGCTAGAGCTCGCTGATCAGCCTCGACTGTGCCTTCTAGTTGCCAGCCATCTGTTGTTTGCCCCTCC
CCCGTGCCTTCCTTGACCCTGGAAGGTGCCACTCCCACTGTCCTTTCCTAATAAAATGAGGAAATTGCAT
CGCATTGTCTGAGTAGGTGTCATTCTATTCTGGGGGGTGGGGTGGGGCAGGACAGCAAGGGGGAGGATTG
GGAAGACAATAGCAGGCATGCTGGGGATGCGGTGGGCTCTATGGCTTCTGAGGCGGAAAGAACCAGCTGG
GGCTCTAGGGGGTATCCCC
[124 nt withheld, positions 1910-2033]
C
[91 nt withheld, positions 2035-2125]
A
[49 nt withheld, positions 2127-2175]
CCTTTGACGTTGGAGTCCACGTTCTTT
[37 nt withheld, positions 2203-2239]
ACCCTATCTCGGTCTATTCTTTTGATTTATAAGGGATTTTGCCGATTTCGGCCTATTGGTTAAAAAATGA
GCTGATTTAACAAAAATTTAACGCGAATTAATTCTGTGGAATGTGTGTCAGTTAGGGTGTGGAAAGTCCC
CAGGCTCCCCAGCAGGCAGAAGTATGCAAAGCATGCATCTCAATTAGTCAGCAACCAGGTGTGGAAAGTC
CCCAGGCTCCCCAGCAGGCAGAAGTATGCAAAGCATGCATCTCAATTAGTCAGCAACCATAGTCCCGCCC
CTAACTCCGCCCATCCCGCCCCTAACTCCGCCCAGTTCCGCCCATTCTCCGCCCCATGGCTGACTAATTT
TTTTTATTTATGCAGAGGCCGAGGCCGCCTCTGCCTCTGAGCTATTCCAGAAGTAGTGAGGAGGCTTTTT
TGGAGGCCTAGGCTTTTGCAAAAAGCTCCCGGGAGCTTGTATATCCATTTTCGGATCTGATCAAGAGACA
GGATGAGGATCGTTTCGCATGATTGAACAAGATGGATTGCACGCAGGTTCTCCGGCCGCTTGGGTGGAGA
GGCTATTCGGCTATGACTGGGCACAACAGACAATCGGCTGCTCTGATGCCGCCGTGTTCCGGCTGTCAGC
GCAGGGGCGCCCGGTTCTTTTTGTCAAGACCGACCTGTCCGGTGCCCTGAATGAACTGCAGGACGAGGCA
GCGCGGCTATCGTGGCTGGCCACGACGGGCGTTCCTTGCGCAGCTGTGCTCGACGTTGTCACTGAAGCGG
GAAGGGACTGGCTGCTATTGGGCGAAGTGCCGGGGCAGGATCTCCTGTCATCTCACCTTGCTCCTGCCGA
GAAAGTATCCATCATGGCTGATGCAATGCGGCGGCTGCATACGCTTGATCCGGCTACCTGCCCATTCGAC
CACCAAGCGAAACATCGCATCGAGCGAGCACGTACTCGGATGGAAGCCGGTCTTGTCGATCAGGATGATC
TGGACGAAGAGCATCAGGGGCTCGCGCCAGCCGAACTGTTCGCCAGGCTCAAGGCGCGCATGCCCGACGG
CGAGGATCTCGTCGTGACCCATGGCGATGCCTGCTTGCCGAATATCATGGTGGAAAATGGCCGCTTTTCT
GGATTCATCGACTGTGGCCGGCTGGGTGTGGCGGACCGCTATCAGGACATAGCGTTGGCTACCCGTGATA
TTGCTGAAGAGCTTGGCGGCGAATGGGCTGACCGCTTCCTCGTGCTTTACGGTATCGCCGCTCCCGATTC
GCAGCGCATCGCCTTCTATCGCCTTCTTGACGAGTTCTTCTGAGCGGGACTCTGGGGTTCGAAATGACCG
ACCAAGCGACGCCCAACCTGCCATCACGAGATTTCGATTCCACCGCCGCCTTCTATGAAAGGTTGGGCTT
CGGAATCGTTTTCCGGGACGCCGGCTGGATGATCCTCCAGCGCGGGGATCTCATGCTGGAGTTCTTCGCC
CACCCCAACTTGTTTATTGCAGCTTATAATGGTTACAAATAAAGCAATAGCATCACAAATTTCACAAATA
AAGCATTTTTTTCACTGCATTCTAGTTGTGGTTTGTCCAAACTCATCAATGTATCTTATCATGTCTGTAT
ACCGTCGACCTCTAGCTAGAGCTTGGCGTAATCATGGTCATAGCTGTTTCCTGTGTGAAATTGTTATCCG
CTCACAATTCCACACAACATACGAGCCGGAAGCATAAAGTGTAAAGCCTGGGGTGCCTAATGAGTGAGCT
AACTCACATTAATTGCGTTGCGCTCACTGCCCGCTTTCCAGTCGGGAAACCTGTCGTGCCAGCTGCATTA
ATGAATCGGCCAACGCGCGGGGAGAGGCGGTTTGCGTATTGGGCGCTCTTCCGCTTCCTCGCTCACTGAC
TCGCTGCGCTCGGTCGTTCGGCTGCGGCGAGCGGTATCAGCTCACTCAAAGGCGGTAATACGGTTATCCA
CAGAATCAGGGGATAACGCAGGAAAGAACATGTGAGCAAAAGGCCAGCAAAAGGCCAGGAACCGTAAAAA
GGCCGCGTTGCTGGCGTTTTTCCATAGGCTCCGCCCCCCTGACGAGCATCACAAAAATCGACGCTCAAGT
CAGAGGTGGCGAAACCCGACAGGACTATAAAGATACCAGGCGTTTCCCCCTGGAAGCTCCCTCGTGCGCT
CTCCTGTTCCGACCCTGCCGCTTACCGGATACCTGTCCGCCTTTCTCCCTTCGGGAAGCGTGGCGCTTTC
TCATAGCTCACGCTGTAGGTATCTCAGTTCGGTGTAGGTCGTTCGCTCCAAGCTGGGCTGTGTGCACGAA
CCCCCCGTTCAGCCCGACCGCTGCGCCTTATCCGGTAACTATCGTCTTGAGTCCAACCCGGTAAGACACG
ACTTATCGCCACTGGCAGCAGCCACTGGTAACAGGATTAGCAGAGCGAGGTATGTAGGCGGTGCTACAGA
GTTCTTGAAGTGGTGGCCTAACTACGGCTACACTAGAAGAACAGTATTTGGTATCTGCGCTCTGCTGAAG
CCAGTTACCTTCGGAAAAAGAGTTGGTAGCTCTTGATCCGGCAAACAAACCACCGCTGGTAGCGGTGGTT
TTTTTGTTTGCAAGCAGCAGATTACGCGCAGAAAAAAAGGATCTCAAGAAGATCCTTTGATCTTTTCTAC
GGGGTCTGACGCTCAGTGGAACGAAAACTCACGTTAAGGGATTTTGGTCATGAGATTATCAAAAAGGATC
TTCACCTAGATCCTTTTAAATTAAAAATGAAGTTTTAAATCAATCTAAAGTATATATGAGTAAACTTGGT
CTGACAGTTACCAATGCTTAATCAGTGAGGCACCTATCTCAGCGATCTGTCTATTTCGTTCATCCATAGT
TGCCTGACTTCCCGTCGTGTAGATAACTACGATACGGGAGGGCTTACCATCTGGCCCCAGTGCTGCAATG
ATACCGCGAGACCCACGCTCACCGGCTCCAGATTTATCAGCAATAAACCAGCCAGCCGGAAGGGCCGAGC
GCAGAAGTGGTCCTGCAACTTTATCCGCCTCCATCCAGTCTATTAATTGTTGCCGGGAAGCTAGAGTAAG
TAGTTCGCCAGTTAATAGTTTGCGCAACGTTGTTGCCATTGCTACAGGCATCGTGGTGTCACGCTCGTCG
TTTGGTATGGCTTCATTCAGCTCCGGTTCCCAACGATCAAGGCGAGTTACATGATCCCCCATGTTGTGCA
AAAAAGCGGTTAGCTCCTTCGGTCCTCCGATCGTTGTCAGAAGTAAGTTGGCCGCAGTGTTATCACTCAT
GGTTATGGCAGCACTGCATAATTCTCTTACTGTCATGCCATCCGTAAGATGCTTTTCTGTGACTGGTGAG
TACTCAACCAAGTCATTCTGAGAATAGTGTATGCGGCGACCGAGTTGCTCTTGCCCGGCGTCAATACGGG
ATAATACCGCGCCACATAGCAGAACTTTAAAAGTGCTCATCATTGGAAAACGTTCTTCGGGGCGAAAACT
CTCAAGGATCTTACCGCTGTTGAGATCCAGTTCGATGTAACCCACTCGTGCACCCAACTGATCTTCAGCA
TCTTTTACTTTCACCAGCGTTTCTGGGTGAGCAAAAACAGGAAGGCAAAATGCCGCAAAAAAGGGAATAA
GGGCGACACGGAAATGTTGAATACTCATACTCTTCCTTTTTCAATATTATTGAAGCATTTATCAGGGTTA
TTGTCTCATGAGCGGATACATATTTGAATGTATTTAGAAAAATAAACAAATAGGGGTTCCGCGCACATTT
CCCCGAAAAGTGCCACCTGACGTCGACGGATCGGGAGATCTCCCGATCCCCTATGGTGCACTCTCAGTAC
AATCTGCTCTGATGCCGCATAGTTAAGCCAGTATCTGCTCCCTGCTTGTGTGTTGGAGGTCGCTGAGTAG
TGCGCGAGCAAAATTTAAGCTACAACAAGGCAAGGCTTGACCGACAATTGCATGAAGAATCTGCTTAGGG
TTAGGCGTTTTGCGCTGCTTCGCGATGTACGGGCCAGATATACGCGTT
